>Addgene plasmid #221942 | TALE-free DddAtox 1397N | addgene full sequence | sequence record 438635 | Addgene NGS Result
GACGGATCGGGAGATCTCCCGATCCCCTATGGTGCACTCTCAGTACAATCTGCTCTGATGCCGCATAGTT
AAGCCAGTATCTGCTCCCTGCTTGTGTGTTGGAGGTCGCTGAGTAGTGCGCGAGCAAAATTTAAGCTACA
ACAAGGCAAGGCTTGACCGACAATTGCATGAAGAATCTGCTTAGGGTTAGGCGTTTTGCGCTGCTTCGCG
ATGTACGGGCCAGATATACGCGTTGACATTGATTATTGACTAGTTATTAATAGTAATCAATTACGGGGTC
ATTAGTTCATAGCCCATATATGGAGTTCCGCGTTACATAACTTACGGTAAATGGCCCGCCTGGCTGACCG
CCCAACGACCCCCGCCCATTGACGTCAATAATGACGTATGTTCCCATAGTAACGCCAATAGGGACTTTCC
ATTGACGTCAATGGGTGGAGTATTTACGGTAAACTGCCCACTTGGCAGTACATCAAGTGTATCATATGCC
AAGTACGCCCCCTATTGACGTCAATGACGGTAAATGGCCCGCCTGGCATTATGCCCAGTACATGACCTTA
TGGGACTTTCCTACTTGGCAGTACATCTACGTATTAGTCATCGCTATTACCATGGTGATGCGGTTTTGGC
AGTACATCAATGGGCGTGGATAGCGGTTTGACTCACGGGGATTTCCAAGTCTCCACCCCATTGACGTCAA
TGGGAGTTTGTTTTGGCACCAAAATCAACGGGACTTTCCAAAATGTCGTAACAACTCCGCCCCATTGACG
CAAATGGGCGGTAGGCGTGTACGGTGGGAGGTCTATATAAGCAGAGCTCTCTGGCTAACTAGAGAACCCA
CTGCTTACTGGCTTATCGAAATTAATACGACTCACTATAGGGAGACCCAAGCTGGCTAGCACCATGGCCT
CCGTTCTGACCCCGCTGCTGCTGCGTGGCCTGACCGGCTCCGCTCGTCGTCTGCCAGTTCCGCGTGCGAA
AATCCATTCCCTGGACTACAAAGACCATGACGGTGATTATAAAGATCATGACATCGATTACAAGGATGAC
GATGACAAGATGGGATCCGGCAGCTACGCCCTGGGTCCGTATCAGATTAGCGCCCCGCAGCTGCCAGCTT
ACAATGGTCAGACCGTGGGTACCTTCTACTATGTGAACGACGCGGGCGGTCTGGAGAGCAAGGTGTTTAG
CAGCGGCGGTCCAACCCCGTACCCAAACTATGCCAATGCCGGTCATGTGGAGGGTCAGAGCGCCCTGTTC
ATGCGTGATAACGGCATCAGCGAGGGTCTGGTGTTCCACAACAACCCGGAAGGCACCTGCGGTTTTTGCG
TGAACATGACCGAGACCCTGCTGCCGGAAAACGCGAAAATGACCGTGGTGCCGCCGGAAGGTTCTGGCGG
CTCAACTAATCTGAGCGACATCATTGAGAAGGAGACTGGGAAACAGCTGGTCATTCAGGAGTCCATCCTG
ATGCTGCCTGAGGAGGTGGAGGAAGTGATCGGCAACAAGCCAGAGTCTGACATCCTGGTGCACACCGCCT
ACGACGAGTCCACAGATGAGAATGTGATGCTGCTGACCTCTGACGCCCCCGAGTATAAGCCTTGGGCCCT
GGTCATCCAGGATTCTAACGGCGAGAATAAGATCAAGATGCTGTGATAAGGGGTCTTTGTCCTCTGTACT
GTCTCTCTCCTTGCCCCTAACCCAAAAAGCTTCATTTTTCTGTGTAGGCTGCACAAGAGCCTTGATTGAA
GATATATTCTTTCTGAACAGTATTTAAGGTTTCCAATAAAATGTACACCCCTCAGAACTTCTGAGGCGGA
AAGAACCAGCTGGGGCTCTAGGGGGTATCCCC
[124 nt withheld, positions 1853-1976]
C
[91 nt withheld, positions 1978-2068]
A
[49 nt withheld, positions 2070-2118]
CCTTTGACGTTGGAGTCCACGTTCTTT
[37 nt withheld, positions 2146-2182]
ACCCTATCTCGGTCTATTCTTTTGATTTATAAGGGATTTTGCCGATTTCGGCCTATTGGTTAAAAAATGA
GCTGATTTAACAAAAATTTAACGCGAATTAATTCTGTGGAATGTGTGTCAGTTAGGGTGTGGAAAGTCCC
CAGGCTCCCCAGCAGGCAGAAGTATGCAAAGCATGCATCTCAATTAGTCAGCAACCAGGTGTGGAAAGTC
CCCAGGCTCCCCAGCAGGCAGAAGTATGCAAAGCATGCATCTCAATTAGTCAGCAACCATAGTCCCGCCC
CTAACTCCGCCCATCCCGCCCCTAACTCCGCCCAGTTCCGCCCATTCTCCGCCCCATGGCTGACTAATTT
TTTTTATTTATGCAGAGGCCGAGGCCGCCTCTGCCTCTGAGCTATTCCAGAAGTAGTGAGGAGGCTTTTT
TGGAGGCCTAGGCTTTTGCAAAAAGCTCCCGGGAGCTTGTATATCCATTTTCGGATCTGATCAGCACGTG
TTGACAATTAATCATCGGCATAGTATATCGGCATAGTATAATACGACAAGGTGAGGAACTAAACCATGGC
CAAGCCTTTGTCTCAAGAAGAATCCACCCTCATTGAAAGAGCAACGGCTACAATCAACAGCATCCCCATC
TCTGAAGACTACAGCGTCGCCAGCGCAGCTCTCTCTAGCGACGGCCGCATCTTCACTGGTGTCAATGTAT
ATCATTTTACTGGGGGACCTTGTGCAGAACTCGTGGTGCTGGGCACTGCTGCTGCTGCGGCAGCTGGCAA
CCTGACTTGTATCGTCGCGATCGGAAATGAGAACAGGGGCATCTTGAGCCCCTGCGGACGGTGCCGACAG
GTGCTTCTCGATCTGCATCCTGGGATCAAAGCCATAGTGAAGGACAGTGATGGACAGCCGACGGCAGTTG
GGATTCGTGAATTGCTGCCCTCTGGTTATGTGTGGGAGGGCTAAGCACTTCGTGGCCGAGGAGCAGGACT
GACACGTGCTACGAGATTTCGATTCCACCGCCGCCTTCTATGAAAGGTTGGGCTTCGGAATCGTTTTCCG
GGACGCCGGCTGGATGATCCTCCAGCGCGGGGATCTCATGCTGGAGTTCTTCGCCCACCCCAACTTGTTT
ATTGCAGCTTATAATGGTTACAAATAAAGCAATAGCATCACAAATTTCACAAATAAAGCATTTTTTTCAC
TGCATTCTAGTTGTGGTTTGTCCAAACTCATCAATGTATCTTATCATGTCTGTATACCGTCGACCTCTAG
CTAGAGCTTGGCGTAATCATGGTCATAGCTGTTTCCTGTGTGAAATTGTTATCCGCTCACAATTCCACAC
AACATACGAGCCGGAAGCATAAAGTGTAAAGCCTGGGGTGCCTAATGAGTGAGCTAACTCACATTAATTG
CGTTGCGCTCACTGCCCGCTTTCCAGTCGGGAAACCTGTCGTGCCAGCTGCATTAATGAATCGGCCAACG
CGCGGGGAGAGGCGGTTTGCGTATTGGGCGCTCTTCCGCTTCCTCGCTCACTGACTCGCTGCGCTCGGTC
GTTCGGCTGCGGCGAGCGGTATCAGCTCACTCAAAGGCGGTAATACGGTTATCCACAGAATCAGGGGATA
ACGCAGGAAAGAACATGTGAGCAAAAGGCCAGCAAAAGGCCAGGAACCGTAAAAAGGCCGCGTTGCTGGC
GTTTTTCCATAGGCTCCGCCCCCCTGACGAGCATCACAAAAATCGACGCTCAAGTCAGAGGTGGCGAAAC
CCGACAGGACTATAAAGATACCAGGCGTTTCCCCCTGGAAGCTCCCTCGTGCGCTCTCCTGTTCCGACCC
TGCCGCTTACCGGATACCTGTCCGCCTTTCTCCCTTCGGGAAGCGTGGCGCTTTCTCATAGCTCACGCTG
TAGGTATCTCAGTTCGGTGTAGGTCGTTCGCTCCAAGCTGGGCTGTGTGCACGAACCCCCCGTTCAGCCC
GACCGCTGCGCCTTATCCGGTAACTATCGTCTTGAGTCCAACCCGGTAAGACACGACTTATCGCCACTTG
CAGCAGCCACTGGTAACAGGATTAGCAGAGCGAGGTATGTAGGCGGTGCTACAGAGTTCTTGAAGTGGTG
GCCTAACTACGGCTACACTAGAAGAACAGTATTTGGTATCTGCGCTCTGCTGAAGCCAGTTACCTTCGGA
AAAAGAGTTGGTAGCTCTTGATCCGGCAAACAAACCACCGCTGGTAGCGGTGGTTTTTTTGTTTGCAAGC
AGCAGATTACGCGCAGAAAAAAAGGATCTCAAGAAGATCCTTTGATCTTTTCTACGGGGTCTGACGCTCA
GTGGAACGAAAACTCACGTTAAGGGATTTTGGTCATGAGATTATCAAAAAGGATCTTCACCTAGATCCTT
TTAAATTAAAAATGAAGTTTTAAATCAATCTAAAGTATATATGAGTAAACTTGGTCTGACAGTTACCAAT
GTTTAATCAGTGAGGCACCTATCTCAGCGATCTGTCTATTTCGTTCATCCATAGTTGCCTGACTCCCCGT
CGTGTAGATAACTACGATACGGGAGGGCTTACCATCTGGCCCCAGTGCTGCAATGATACCGCGAGACCCA
CGCTCACCGGCTCCAGATTTATCAGCAATAAACCAGCCAGCCGGAAGGGCCGAGCGCAGAAGTGGTCCTG
CAACTTTATCCGCCTCCATCCAGTCTATTAATTGTTGCCGGGAAGCTAGAGTAAGTAGTTCGCCAGTTAA
TAGTTTGCGCAACGTTGTTGCCATTGCTACAGGCATCGTGGTGTCACGCTCGTCGTTTGGTATGGCTTCA
TTCAGCTCCGGTTCCCAACGATCAAGGCGAGTTACATGATCCCCCATGTTGTGCAAAAAAGCGGTTAGCT
CCTTCGGTCCTCCGATCGTTGTCAGAAGTAAGTTGGCCGCAGTGTTATCACTCATGGTTATGGCAGCACT
GCATAATTCTCTTACTGTCATGCCATCCGTAAGATGCTTTTCTGTGACTGGTGAGTACTCAACCAAGTCA
TTCTGAGAATAGTGTATGCGGCGACCGAGTTGCTCTTGCCCGGCGTCAATACGGGATAATACCGCGCCAC
ATAGCAGAACTTTAAAAGTGCTCATCATTGGAAAACGTTCTTCGGGGCGAAAACTCTCAAGGATCTTACC
GCTGTTGAGATCCAGTTCGATGTAACCCACTCGTGCACCCAACTGATCTTCAGCATCTTTTACTTTCACC
AGCGTTTCTGGGTGAGCAAAAACAGGAAGGCAAAATGCCGCAAAAAAGGGAATAAGGGCGACACGGAAAT
GTTGAATACTCATACTCTTCCTTTTTCAATATTATTGAAGCATTTATCAGGGTTATTGTCTCATGAGCGG
ATACATATTTGAATGTATTTAGAAAAATAAACAAATAGGGGTTCCGCGCACATTTCCCCGAAAAGTGCCA
CCTGACGTC
Features (pLannotate 1.2.2; 24 found; start..end, strand, type, name):
     28..80      -  misc_feature   bom (fragment): basis of mobility region from pBR322
    235..614     +  enhancer       CMV enhancer: human cytomegalovirus immediate early enhancer
    615..818     +  promoter       CMV promoter: human cytomegalovirus (CMV) immediate early promoter
    814..847     +  LTR            5' LTR (truncated) (fragment): truncated 5' long terminal repeat (LTR) from HIV-1
    863..881     +  promoter       T7 promoter: promoter for bacteriophage T7 RNA polymerase
    910..993     +  CDS            COX8A (fragment): COX8A_HUMAN - Also known as COX8, COX8L. Experimental evidence at protein level: Swiss-Prot protein existence level 1. Component of the cytochrome c oxidase, the last enzyme in the mitochondrial electron transport chain which drives oxidative phosphorylation. The respiratory chain contains 3 multisubunit complexes succinate dehydrogenase (complex II, CII), ubiquinol- cytochrome c oxidoreductase (cytochrome b-c1 complex, complex III, CIII) and cytochrome c oxidase (complex IV, CIV), that cooperate to transfer electrons derived from NADH and succinate to molecular oxygen, creating an electrochem
    994..1059    +  CDS            3xFLAG: three tandem FLAG® epitope tags, followed by an enterokinase cleavage site
   1066..1395    +  CDS            dddA (fragment): DDDA_BURC1 - Experimental evidence at protein level: Swiss-Prot protein existence level 1. Toxic component of a toxin-immunity protein module, which functions as a cellular contact-dependent growth inhibition (CDI) system. CDI modules allow bacteria to communicate with and inhibit the growth of closely related neighboring bacteria in a contact-dependent fashion. Bacteria that have this module inhibit or kill bacteria without it, giving them a growth advantage. Probably specifically inhibited by cognate immunity protein DddI (Probable). The C-terminal 163 residue fragment has double-stranded DN
   1405..1653    +  CDS            UGI: UNGI_BPPB2 - Experimental evidence at protein level: Swiss-Prot protein existence level 1. This protein binds specifically and reversibly to the host uracil-DNA glycosylase, preventing removal of uracil residues from PBS2 DNA by the host uracil-excision repair system. From Bacillus phage PBS2 (Bacteriophage PBS2).
   1811..1832    +  promoter       SV40 promoter (fragment): SV40 enhancer and early promoter
   1853..2281    +  rep_origin     f1 ori (sequence partly withheld): f1 bacteriophage origin of replication; arrow indicates direction of (+) strand synthesis
   2295..2624    +  promoter       SV40 promoter: SV40 enhancer and early promoter
   2672..2719    +  promoter       EM7 promoter: synthetic bacterial promoter&nbsp
   2738..3136    +  CDS            BSD: blasticidin S deaminase; Aspergillus terreus BSD; confers resistance to blasticidin
   3137..3164    +  CDS            BleoR (fragment): antibiotic-binding protein; Sh ble from Streptoalloteichus hindustanus; confers resistance to bleomycin, phleomycin, and Zeocin™
   3174..3299    +  CDS            ble (fragment): BLE_KLEPN - Experimental evidence at protein level: Swiss-Prot protein existence level 1. Binding protein with a strong affinity to the bleomycin family of antibiotics. Binds to CL990; an antimitotic-antibiotic compound. From Klebsiella pneumoniae.
   3294..3415    +  polyA_signal   SV40 poly(A) signal: SV40 polyadenylation signal
   3488..3504    -  protein_bind   lac operator: The lac repressor binds to the lac operator to inhibit transcription in E. coli. This inhibition can be relieved by adding lactose or isopropyl-β-D-thiogalactopyranoside (IPTG). lac repressor encoded by lacI
   3512..3542    -  promoter       lac promoter: promoter for the E. coli lac operon
   3557..3578    -  protein_bind   CAP binding site: CAP binding activates transcription in the presence of cAMP. E. coli catabolite activator protein
   3591..3683    -  CDS            lacI (fragment): lac repressor; lacI; The lac repressor binds to the lac operator to inhibit transcription in E. coli. This inhibition can be relieved by adding lactose or isopropyl-β-D-thiogalactopyranoside (IPTG).
   3866..4454    -  rep_origin     ori: high-copy-number ColE1/pMB1/pBR322/pUC origin of replication
   4625..5485    -  CDS            AmpR: β-lactamase; bla; confers resistance to ampicillin, carbenicillin, and related antibiotics
   5486..5590    -  promoter       AmpR promoter: bla
