[The description below was written by a language model from this plasmid's Addgene catalogue record and pLannotate feature annotations shown in this document.]
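Description:
TALE-free DddAtox 1397N is a mammalian expression plasmid built on a pCMV backbone, about 5.6 kb in total. It serves as a control for mitochondrial base-editing experiments with DddA-derived cytosine base editors (DdCBEs). It is maintained in E. coli as a high-copy plasmid through a ColE1/pUC-type origin and selected with ampicillin via the β-lactamase gene. An f1 origin is also present. For selection in mammalian cells it carries a blasticidin S deaminase (BSD) gene driven by the SV40 early promoter, with an adjacent EM7 bacterial promoter and an SV40 polyadenylation signal. The short bleomycin-resistance, lac and HIV-1 LTR fragments in the annotation appear to be backbone remnants or short partial matches rather than functional parts.

The payload is a roughly 900 bp synthetic cassette transcribed from the CMV enhancer/promoter, with a T7 promoter just upstream of the coding region. The open reading frame begins with the COX8A mitochondrial targeting sequence, which directs import into the mitochondrial matrix, followed by a 3xFLAG epitope for detection. Next comes the N-terminal half of the DddA toxin deaminase domain split at position 1397 (from the Burkholderia double-stranded DNA cytidine deaminase). This is fused to the phage PBS2 uracil glycosylase inhibitor (UGI), which blocks excision of the uracil produced by deamination. The catalogue entry lists an ATP5B 3'UTR after the coding sequence, although the feature table does not annotate it separately.

Because the construct lacks the TALE DNA-binding array that normally positions a split DddA half at a chosen mitochondrial DNA site, it provides an untargeted comparison for the corresponding TALE-containing editor arms.
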