Addgene plasmid #221942: TALE-free DddAtox 1397N
Purpose: Expresses mitochondrially targeted TALE-free DddAtox 1397N-UGI in mammalian cells
Depositing lab: Stephen Ekker. Depositing organization: Mayo Foundation for Medical Education and Research. Publication: Unconstrained Precision Mitochondrial Genome Editing with alphaDdCBEs. Castillo SR, Simone BW, Clark KJ, Devaux P, Ekker SC. Hum Gene Ther. 2024 Sep 24. doi: 10.1089/hum.2024.073. PubMed 39212664.
Backbone
  Vector backbone: pCMV
  Backbone size w/o insert (bp): 4717
  Vector type: Mammalian Expression
  Selectable markers: Blasticidin
Growth in bacteria
  Bacterial resistance: Ampicillin, 100 μg/mL
  Growth temperature: 37°C
  Growth strain: DH5alpha
  Copy number: High Copy
Gene/Insert
  Gene/Insert name: COX8A MTS-3xFLAG-DddAtox 1397N-UGI-ATP5B 3'UTR
  Species: Synthetic
  Insert size (bp): 904
  Promoter: CMV
  Tag / fusion protein: 3xFLAG (N terminal on backbone)
  Cloning method: Other
  Sequencing primers: 5′ T7; 3′ ACACCCGCCGCGCTTAATGC
Terms and licenses: Academic/Nonprofit Terms; Industry Terms: Not Available to Industry
Depositor comments: TALE-free control for DdCBE experiments in mammalian cells. 5' Cloning Site: (Not Destroyed), 3' Cloning Site: (Not Destroyed). Please visit https://www.biorxiv.org/content/10.1101/2024.05.13.593977v1 for bioRxiv preprint.
How to cite: TALE-free DddAtox 1397N was a gift from Stephen Ekker (Addgene plasmid # 221942 ; http://n2t.net/addgene:221942 ; RRID:Addgene_221942)
