>Addgene plasmid #221942 | TALE-free DddAtox 1397N | depositor partial sequence | sequence record 434591 | Partial
ATGGCCTCCGTTCTGACCCCGCTGCTGCTGCGTGGCCTGACCGGCTCCGCTCGTCGTCTGCCAGTTCCGC
GTGCGAAAATCCATTCCCTGGACTACAAAGACCATGACGGTGATTATAAAGATCATGACATCGATTACAA
GGATGACGATGACAAGATGGGATCCGGCAGCTACGCCCTGGGTCCGTATCAGATTAGCGCCCCGCAGCTG
CCAGCTTACAATGGTCAGACCGTGGGTACCTTCTACTATGTGAACGACGCGGGCGGTCTGGAGAGCAAGG
TGTTTAGCAGCGGCGGTCCAACCCCGTACCCAAACTATGCCAATGCCGGTCATGTGGAGGGTCAGAGCGC
CCTGTTCATGCGTGATAACGGCATCAGCGAGGGTCTGGTGTTCCACAACAACCCGGAAGGCACCTGCGGT
TTTTGCGTGAACATGACCGAGACCCTGCTGCCGGAAAACGCGAAAATGACCGTGGTGCCGCCGGAAGGTT
CTGGCGGCTCAACTAATCTGAGCGACATCATTGAGAAGGAGACTGGGAAACAGCTGGTCATTCAGGAGTC
CATCCTGATGCTGCCTGAGGAGGTGGAGGAAGTGATCGGCAACAAGCCAGAGTCTGACATCCTGGTGCAC
ACCGCCTACGACGAGTCCACAGATGAGAATGTGATGCTGCTGACCTCTGACGCCCCCGAGTATAAGCCTT
GGGCCCTGGTCATCCAGGATTCTAACGGCGAGAATAAGATCAAGATGCTGTGATAAGGGGTCTTTGTCCT
CTGTACTGTCTCTCTCCTTGCCCCTAACCCAAAAAGCTTCATTTTTCTGTGTAGGCTGCACAAGAGCCTT
GATTGAAGATATATTCTTTCTGAACAGTATTTAAGGTTTCCAATAAAATGTACACCCCTCAGAA
